>Addgene plasmid #27260 | pcDNA-FLAG-Nv-NF-kB-Cys | addgene partial sequence | sequence record 33536 | 27260 with CMV-F
AAGCGACTCTCTGGCTACTGAGACCCACTGCTTACTGGCTTATCGAAATTAATACGACTCACTATAGGGA
GACCCAAGCTTGGTACCATGGACTACAAGGACGACGATGACAAGTTAACACGTGCTGCAGATGCGAATTC
GACACAGTCTGAACAGCAAGTGGGTAGTGCTCTCACAGAAAGCATGTTAAATGAGATCATTCAACCTGGT
TATCTACCAGATATCAGTGCTCTGCATGTCCCATTAGGCACAAATGCAGAGGAGCCTTCTTACACCGAGC
CCTACCTAGAAATTCTTGAACAGCCTAAACCGCGTGGTTTCCGGTTCCGATACCCATGCGAAGGGCCTTC
CCATGGGGGACTCCCTGGGCAGTTTTCGACTTCTAAAAGCAAGTCATACCCGTCTGTCCAGGTGAACAAC
TACCAAGGACCATGTAGAATAGTTGTAACCTTGGTTACAAAAGATGAACCTTATATGCTACATGCACATA
GTTTAACTGGGAAGAATGCTAATGAAGAAGGAGTAGTCACCGTGCAAGTGGGGCCGGATCAACACATGAC
AGCGAGCTTCCCAAACTTGGGAATCCAGCATGTCACTAAAAAGAATGTTGTTAAAGTACTAATGGATAGA
TTTATAAAGTGGCAAACTCTGCAAAATGCAACTTTCGCCAAATTGTCAGAAGGTATCAAGGATGGTGTAG
ACCTATCACTCTTTGGTGTCAATACAGCCATAAACTCAAACAAGCTTGGGTTTGACAAAAGTGTGGCGCT
CTCTGTCGCAAACGAAGAAGTTGCCAAAAGTAGAGAGTACGCTGAGCAACAGGCCGCTGCCATGGATCTA
AGTGCTGTGAGACTCTGCTTCCAGGCATACCTACCAGACCAAGACGGCAACTTTACCAGACCTCTGAAGC
CAGTGTACTCAGATGCTGTCTTGGACTCCAAAGCACCATCAGCATCTCAAT
