[The description below was written by a language model from this plasmid's Addgene catalogue record.]
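Description:
pcDNA-FLAG-Nv-NF-kB-Cys is a mammalian expression plasmid built on an Invitrogen pcDNA backbone of about 5.4 kb. It is maintained in E. coli as a high-copy plasmid under ampicillin selection. The record does not list the promoter or any mammalian selection marker. The recommended sequencing primers (T7 forward and BGH reverse) match the usual pcDNA layout, in which the insert sits between a T7 priming site and the bovine growth hormone polyadenylation region, downstream of a strong constitutive promoter. No feature table is provided to confirm these elements.

The payload is a 1,317 bp coding sequence for Nv-NF-kB, the NF-κB transcription factor homologue of the sea anemone Nematostella vectensis, cloned between EcoRI and SalI sites that both remain intact. A FLAG epitope encoded by the backbone is fused to the N terminus. The cloned sequence begins at amino acid 2, so translation presumably starts upstream, within the tag region, rather than at the native start codon. This version is the "Cys allele", with a cysteine at residue 67.

The associated publication reports two naturally occurring Nv-NF-kB alleles that are widespread in wild populations and encode proteins with distinct activities. This plasmid therefore serves to express one allelic variant, FLAG-tagged, in transfected vertebrate cells. The tag allows antibody-based detection or pull-down of the protein, and the construct is suited to functional comparison with the alternative allele. The record does not specify which assays were performed with it.
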