Addgene plasmid #27260: pcDNA-FLAG-Nv-NF-kB-Cys
Depositing lab: Thomas Gilmore. Depositing organization: Boston University Main Campus. Publication: Two alleles of NF-kappaB in the sea anemone Nematostella vectensis are widely dispersed in nature and encode proteins with distinct activities. Sullivan JC, Wolenski FS, Reitzel AM, French CE, Traylor-Knowles N, Gilmore TD, Finnerty JR. PLoS One. 2009 . 4(10):e7311. 10.1371/journal.pone.0007311 PubMed 19806194.
Backbone
  Vector backbone: pcDNA
  Backbone manufacturer: Invitrogen
  Backbone size w/o insert (bp): 5400
  Vector type: Mammalian Expression
Growth in bacteria
  Bacterial resistance: Ampicillin, 100 μg/mL
  Growth temperature: 37°C
  Growth strain: DH5alpha
  Copy number: High Copy
Gene/Insert
  Gene/Insert name: Nv-NF-kB
  Species: Nematostella vectensis
  Insert size (bp): 1317
  Mutation: "Cys allele" = Cysteine at aa 67
  Tag / fusion protein: FLAG (N terminal on backbone)
  Cloning method: Restriction Enzyme; 5′ cloning site EcoRI (not destroyed); 3′ cloning site SalI (not destroyed)
  Sequencing primers: 5′ T7; 3′ BGH-Rev
Terms and licenses: Academic/Nonprofit Terms; Industry Terms: Not Available to Industry
Depositor comments: Clone starts at aa 2.
How to cite: pcDNA-FLAG-Nv-NF-kB-Cys was a gift from Thomas Gilmore (Addgene plasmid # 27260 ; http://n2t.net/addgene:27260 ; RRID:Addgene_27260)
